Addgene plasmid #178158: FBXO7_Halo_C_allele
Purpose: Donor vector for endogenous tagging of human FBXO7 at the C-terminus with halotag
Depositing lab: iPSC Neurodegenerative Disease Initiative (iNDI) & Michael Ward. Depositing organization: National Institute of Neurological Disorders and Strokes (NINDS).
Backbone
  Vector backbone: pUC57-BsaI-Free
  Vector type: Donor vector
Growth in bacteria
  Bacterial resistance: Ampicillin, 100 μg/mL
  Growth temperature: 37°C
  Growth strain: DH5alpha
  Copy number: High Copy
Gene/Insert
  Gene/Insert name: Halotag (alt name: FBXO7)
  Species: H. sapiens (human)
  Entrez Gene: FBXO7 (a.k.a. FBX, FBX07, FBX7, PARK15, PKPS)
  Cloning method: Unknown
Terms and licenses: Academic/Nonprofit Terms; Industry Terms: Not Available to Industry
How to cite: FBXO7_Halo_C_allele was a gift from iPSC Neurodegenerative Disease Initiative (iNDI) & Michael Ward (Addgene plasmid # 178158 ; http://n2t.net/addgene:178158 ; RRID:Addgene_178158)
