[The description below was written by a language model from this plasmid's Addgene catalogue record and pLannotate feature annotations shown in this document.]
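Description:
FBXO7_Halo_C_allele is a homology-directed repair donor plasmid built on the pUC57-BsaI-Free cloning backbone and designed to knock a HaloTag coding sequence into the endogenous human FBXO7 locus, so that the native protein is expressed as a C-terminal HaloTag fusion. In E. coli it is maintained at high copy from the ColE1/pUC-type origin and selected through the β-lactamase (AmpR) gene and its own promoter. The remaining annotated backbone elements (lacZα fragment, lac promoter, lac operator and CAP site, and short rop, bom and lacI fragments) are remnants of the cloning vector flanking the insertion site and have no role in the payload.

The insert begins with a fragment matching the FBXO7 coding sequence, which presumably forms part of the upstream homology arm ending at the gene's C-terminus. After a short unannotated gap, possibly a linker, comes an open reading frame annotated as the haloalkane dehalogenase dhaA. This is the bacterial enzyme from which HaloTag was engineered, so the annotation corresponds to the tag named in the record. Several hundred bases of unannotated sequence follow the tag before the lac elements. This is the expected position for a downstream homology arm, although the feature table does not identify it. No mammalian promoter, polyadenylation signal or eukaryotic selection marker is annotated, consistent with a design in which expression depends entirely on the endogenous FBXO7 regulatory sequences after integration.

The nuclease or guide used with the donor is not stated. FBXO7 (PARK15) encodes an SCF E3 ubiquitin ligase substrate adaptor involved in PINK1/parkin mitophagy. HaloTag binds synthetic chloroalkane ligands covalently, so a tagged allele can be used for imaging, pulldown or ligand-induced degradation of the protein at native expression levels. The depositing initiative works with human iPSC models of neurodegenerative disease.
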