Features (pLannotate 1.2.2; 12 found; start..end, strand, type, name):
    196..784     -  rep_origin     ori: high-copy-number ColE1/pMB1/pBR322/pUC origin of replication
    955..1815    -  CDS            AmpR: β-lactamase; bla; confers resistance to ampicillin, carbenicillin, and related antibiotics
   1816..1920    -  promoter       AmpR promoter: bla
   2015..2050    +  CDS            rop (fragment): Rop protein, which maintains plasmids at low copy number; rop
   2152..2251    +  misc_feature   bom (fragment): basis of mobility region from pBR322
   2257..2414    -  CDS            lacZα (fragment): LacZα fragment of β-galactosidase; lacZ fragment
   2430..2816    +  CDS            FBXO7 (fragment): FBX7_HUMAN - Also known as FBX7. Experimental evidence at protein level: Swiss-Prot protein existence level 1. Substrate recognition component of a SCF (SKP1-CUL1-F-box protein) E3 ubiquitin-protein ligase complex which mediates the ubiquitination and subsequent proteasomal degradation of target proteins. Recognizes BIRC2 and DLGAP5. Plays a role downstream of PINK1 in the clearance of damaged mitochondria via selective autophagy (mitophagy) by targeting PRKN to dysfunctional depolarized mitochondria. Promotes MFN1 ubiquitination. From Homo sapiens (Human).
   2862..3737    +  CDS            dhaA: DHAA_PSEPV - Experimental evidence at protein level: Swiss-Prot protein existence level 1. Catalyzes hydrolytic cleavage of carbon-halogen bonds in halogenated aliphatic compounds, leading to the formation of the corresponding primary alcohols, halide ions and protons. Has a broad substrate specificity, as it is able to dehalogenate mono- and di- chlorinated and brominated alkanes (up to at least C10), and the two isomers of 1,3-dichloropropene to 3-chloroallyl alcohol; the highest activity was found with 1,2-dibromoethane, while no activity was observed with the analog 1,2-dichloroethane. Fro
   4195..4211    -  protein_bind   lac operator: The lac repressor binds to the lac operator to inhibit transcription in E. coli. This inhibition can be relieved by adding lactose or isopropyl-β-D-thiogalactopyranoside (IPTG). lac repressor encoded by lacI
   4219..4249    -  promoter       lac promoter: promoter for the E. coli lac operon
   4264..4285    -  protein_bind   CAP binding site: CAP binding activates transcription in the presence of cAMP. E. coli catabolite activator protein
   4298..13      -  CDS            lacI (fragment) (across the origin): lac repressor; lacI; The lac repressor binds to the lac operator to inhibit transcription in E. coli. This inhibition can be relieved by adding lactose or isopropyl-β-D-thiogalactopyranoside (IPTG).
>Addgene plasmid #178158 | FBXO7_Halo_C_allele | addgene full sequence | sequence record 349352 | Addgene NGS Result
GCGTATTGGGCGCTCTTCCGCTTCCTCGCTCACTGACTCGCTGCGCTCGGTCGTTCGGCTGCGGCGAGCG
GTATCAGCTCACTCAAAGGCGGTAATACGGTTATCCACAGAATCAGGGGATAACGCAGGAAAGAACATGT
GAGCAAAAGGCCAGCAAAAGGCCAGGAACCGTAAAAAGGCCGCGTTGCTGGCGTTTTTCCATAGGCTCCG
CCCCCCTGACGAGCATCACAAAAATCGACGCTCAAGTCAGAGGTGGCGAAACCCGACAGGACTATAAAGA
TACCAGGCGTTTCCCCCTGGAAGCTCCCTCGTGCGCTCTCCTGTTCCGACCCTGCCGCTTACCGGATACC
TGTCCGCCTTTCTCCCTTCGGGAAGCGTGGCGCTTTCTCATAGCTCACGCTGTAGGTATCTCAGTTCGGT
GTAGGTCGTTCGCTCCAAGCTGGGCTGTGTGCACGAACCCCCCGTTCAGCCCGACCGCTGCGCCTTATCC
GGTAACTATCGTCTTGAGTCCAACCCGGTAAGACACGACTTATCGCCACTGGCAGCAGCCACTGGTAACA
GGATTAGCAGAGCGAGGTATGTAGGCGGTGCTACAGAGTTCTTGAAGTGGTGGCCTAACTACGGCTACAC
TAGAAGAACAGTATTTGGTATCTGCGCTCTGCTGAAGCCAGTTACCTTCGGAAAAAGAGTTGGTAGCTCT
TGATCCGGCAAACAAACCACCGCTGGTAGCGGTGGTTTTTTTGTTTGCAAGCAGCAGATTACGCGCAGAA
AAAAAGGATCTCAAGAAGATCCTTTGATCTTTTCTACGGGGTCTGACGCTCAGTGGAACGAAAACTCACG
TTAAGGGATTTTGGTCATGAGATTATCAAAAAGGATCTTCACCTAGATCCTTTTAAATTAAAAATGAAGT
TTTAAATCAATCTAAAGTATATATGAGTAAACTTGGTCTGACAGTTACCAATGCTTAATCAGTGAGGCAC
CTATCTCAGCGATCTGTCTATTTCGTTCATCCATAGTTGCCTGACTCCCCGTCGTGTAGATAACTACGAT
ACGGGAGGGCTTACCATCTGGCCCCAGTGCTGCAATGATACCGCGAGATCCACGCTCACCGGCTCCAGAT
TTATCAGCAATAAACCAGCCAGCCGGAAGGGCCGAGCGCAGAAGTGGTCCTGCAACTTTATCCGCCTCCA
TCCAGTCTATTAATTGTTGCCGGGAAGCTAGAGTAAGTAGTTCGCCAGTTAATAGTTTGCGCAACGTTGT
TGCCATTGCTACAGGCATCGTGGTGTCACGCTCGTCGTTTGGTATGGCTTCATTCAGCTCCGGTTCCCAA
CGATCAAGGCGAGTTACATGATCCCCCATGTTGTGCAAAAAAGCGGTTAGCTCCTTCGGTCCTCCGATCG
TTGTCAGAAGTAAGTTGGCCGCAGTGTTATCACTCATGGTTATGGCAGCACTGCATAATTCTCTTACTGT
CATGCCATCCGTAAGATGCTTTTCTGTGACTGGTGAGTACTCAACCAAGTCATTCTGAGAATAGTGTATG
CGGCGACCGAGTTGCTCTTGCCCGGCGTCAATACGGGATAATACCGCGCCACATAGCAGAACTTTAAAAG
TGCTCATCATTGGAAAACGTTCTTCGGGGCGAAAACTCTCAAGGATCTTACCGCTGTTGAGATCCAGTTC
GATGTAACCCACTCGTGCACCCAACTGATCTTCAGCATCTTTTACTTTCACCAGCGTTTCTGGGTGAGCA
AAAACAGGAAGGCAAAATGCCGCAAAAAAGGGAATAAGGGCGACACGGAAATGTTGAATACTCATACTCT
TCCTTTTTCAATATTATTGAAGCATTTATCAGGGTTATTGTCTCATGAGCGGATACATATTTGAATGTAT
TTAGAAAAATAAACAAATAGGGGTTCCGCGCACATTTCCCCGAAAAGTGCCACCTGACGTCTAAGAAACC
ATTATTATCATGACATTAACCTATAAAAATAGGCGTATCACGAGGCCCTTTCGTCTCGCGCGTTTCGGTG
ATGACGGTGAAAACCTCTGACACATGCAGCTCCCGGAGACGGTCACAGCTTGTCTGTAAGCGGATGCCGG
GAGCAGACAAGCCCGTCAGGGCGCGTCAGCGGGTGTTGGCGGGTGTCGGGGCTGGCTTAACTATGCGGCA
TCAGAGCAGATTGTACTGAGAGTGCACCATATGCGGTGTGAAATACCGCACAGATGCGTAAGGAGAAAAT
ACCGCATCAGGCGCCATTCGCCATTCAGGCTGCGCAACTGTTGGGAAGGGCGATCGGTGCGGGCCTCTTC
GCTATTACGCCAGCTGGCGAAAGGGGGATGTGCTGCAAGGCGATTAAGTTGGGTAACGCCAGGGTTTTCC
CAGTCACGACGTTGTAAAACGACGGCCAGTGAATTCTTTCTTTTTTCTACAGCTGTACAGGAAGAGGCAC
ATACAAAGAAAAGAATCCCCGAAAGGGCGGTTTGTGATGCTCCTGCCATCGTCAACTCACACCATTCCAT
TCTATCCCAACCCCTTGCACCCTAGGCCATTTCCTAGCTCCCGCCTTCCTCCAGGAATTATCGGGGGTGA
ATATGACCAAAGACCAACACTTCCCTATGTTGGAGACCCAATCAGTTCACTCATTCCTGGTCCTGGGGAG
ACGCCCAGCCAGTTTCCTCCACTGAGACCACGCTTTGATCCAGTTGGCCCACTTCCAGGACCTAACCCCA
TCTTGCCAGGGCGAGGCGGCCCCAATGACAGATTTCCCTTTAGACCCAGCAGGGGTCGGCCAACTGATGG
CCGGCTGTCATTCATGGGTGGAGGAGGTTCTGGAGGCGGTGGAAGTGGTGGCGGAGGTAGCGCCGAGATC
GGCACCGGCTTTCCCTTCGATCCTCACTACGTGGAAGTGCTGGGCGAGAGAATGCACTATGTGGACGTGG
GCCCCAGAGATGGAACCCCTGTGCTGTTTCTGCACGGCAACCCTACCAGCAGCTACGTGTGGCGGAACAT
CATCCCTCACGTGGCCCCTACACACAGATGTATCGCCCCTGACCTGATCGGCATGGGCAAGAGCGATAAG
CCCGACCTGGGCTACTTCTTCGACGACCACGTGCGGTTCATGGACGCCTTTATTGAGGCCCTCGGCCTGG
AAGAGGTGGTGCTGGTTATTCACGATTGGGGCAGCGCCCTGGGATTCCACTGGGCCAAGAGAAACCCCGA
GAGAGTGAAGGGAATCGCCTTCATGGAATTCATCAGGCCCATTCCTACCTGGGACGAGTGGCCTGAGTTC
GCCAGAGAGACATTCCAGGCCTTCAGAACCACCGACGTGGGCAGAAAGCTGATCATCGACCAGAACGTGT
TCATCGAGGGCACCCTGCCTATGGGAGTCGTCAGACCACTGACCGAGGTGGAAATGGACCACTACAGAGA
GCCCTTTCTGAACCCCGTGGACCGGGAACCTCTTTGGAGATTCCCCAACGAGCTGCCCATTGCCGGCGAG
CCTGCTAATATTGTGGCCCTGGTGGAAGAGTACATGGACTGGCTGCATCAGAGCCCCGTGCCTAAGCTGC
TGTTTTGGGGAACACCCGGCGTGCTGATTCCTCCTGCTGAAGCTGCCAGACTGGCCAAGAGCCTGCCTAA
TTGCAAGGCCGTGGATATCGGCCCTGGCCTGAATCTGCTGCAAGAGGACAACCCCGATCTGATCGGCTCC
GAGATTGCCAGATGGCTGAGCACCCTGGAAATCAGCGGATAATTGATTTGTAATTTCATTTCTGGAGCTC
CATTTGTTTTTGTTTCTAAACTACAGATGTCAACTCCTTGGGGTGCTGATCTCGAGTGTTATTTTCTGAT
TGTGGTGTTGAGAGTTGCACTCCCAGAAACCTTTTAAGAGATACATTTATAGCCCTAGGGGTGGTATGAC
CCAAAGGTTCCTCTGTGACAAGGTTGGCCTTGGGAATAGTTGGCTGCCAATCTCCCTGCTCTTGGTTCTC
CTCTAGATTGAAGTTTGTTTTCTGATGCTGTTCTTACCAGATTAAAAAAAAGTGTAAATTACATGGTGGT
CTTGACTTTTATTACAGAAAGATATGTAGTAAATATTCAGAACAGATACACAATGTTACTTGGACATTTC
AGAATTATCAGAGAACATAGCAAAGCTTGGCGTAATCATGGTCATAGCTGTTTCCTGTGTGAAATTGTTA
TCCGCTCACAATTCCACACAACATACGAGCCGGAAGCATAAAGTGTAAAGCCTGGGGTGCCTAATGAGTG
AGCTAACTCACATTAATTGCGTTGCGCTCACTGCCCGCTTTCCAGTCGGGAAACCTGTCGTGCCAGCTGC
ATTAATGAATCGGCCAACGCGCGGGGAGAGGCGGTTT
