>Addgene plasmid #178158 | FBXO7_Halo_C_allele | depositor partial sequence | sequence record 345795 | insert
TTTCTTTTTTCTACAGCTGTACAGGAAGAGGCACATACAAAGAAAAGAATCCCCGAAAGGGCGGTTTGTG
ATGCTCCTGCCATCGTCAACTCACACCATTCCATTCTATCCCAACCCCTTGCACCCTAGGCCATTTCCTA
GCTCCCGCCTTCCTCCAGGAATTATCGGGGGTGAATATGACCAAAGACCAACACTTCCCTATGTTGGAGA
CCCAATCAGTTCACTCATTCCTGGTCCTGGGGAGACGCCCAGCCAGTTTCCTCCACTGAGACCACGCTTT
GATCCAGTTGGCCCACTTCCAGGACCTAACCCCATCTTGCCAGGGCGAGGCGGCCCCAATGACAGATTTC
CCTTTAGACCCAGCAGGGGTCGGCCAACTGATGGCCGGCTGTCATTCATGGGTGGAGGAGGTTCTGGAGG
CGGTGGAAGTGGTGGCGGAGGTAGCGCCGAGATCGGCACCGGCTTTCCCTTCGATCCTCACTACGTGGAA
GTGCTGGGCGAGAGAATGCACTATGTGGACGTGGGCCCCAGAGATGGAACCCCTGTGCTGTTTCTGCACG
GCAACCCTACCAGCAGCTACGTGTGGCGGAACATCATCCCTCACGTGGCCCCTACACACAGATGTATCGC
CCCTGACCTGATCGGCATGGGCAAGAGCGATAAGCCCGACCTGGGCTACTTCTTCGACGACCACGTGCGG
TTCATGGACGCCTTTATTGAGGCCCTCGGCCTGGAAGAGGTGGTGCTGGTTATTCACGATTGGGGCAGCG
CCCTGGGATTCCACTGGGCCAAGAGAAACCCCGAGAGAGTGAAGGGAATCGCCTTCATGGAATTCATCAG
GCCCATTCCTACCTGGGACGAGTGGCCTGAGTTCGCCAGAGAGACATTCCAGGCCTTCAGAACCACCGAC
GTGGGCAGAAAGCTGATCATCGACCAGAACGTGTTCATCGAGGGCACCCTGCCTATGGGAGTCGTCAGAC
CACTGACCGAGGTGGAAATGGACCACTACAGAGAGCCCTTTCTGAACCCCGTGGACCGGGAACCTCTTTG
GAGATTCCCCAACGAGCTGCCCATTGCCGGCGAGCCTGCTAATATTGTGGCCCTGGTGGAAGAGTACATG
GACTGGCTGCATCAGAGCCCCGTGCCTAAGCTGCTGTTTTGGGGAACACCCGGCGTGCTGATTCCTCCTG
CTGAAGCTGCCAGACTGGCCAAGAGCCTGCCTAATTGCAAGGCCGTGGATATCGGCCCTGGCCTGAATCT
GCTGCAAGAGGACAACCCCGATCTGATCGGCTCCGAGATTGCCAGATGGCTGAGCACCCTGGAAATCAGC
GGATAATTGATTTGTAATTTCATTTCTGGAGCTCCATTTGTTTTTGTTTCTAAACTACAGATGTCAACTC
CTTGGGGTGCTGATCTCGAGTGTTATTTTCTGATTGTGGTGTTGAGAGTTGCACTCCCAGAAACCTTTTA
AGAGATACATTTATAGCCCTAGGGGTGGTATGACCCAAAGGTTCCTCTGTGACAAGGTTGGCCTTGGGAA
TAGTTGGCTGCCAATCTCCCTGCTCTTGGTTCTCCTCTAGATTGAAGTTTGTTTTCTGATGCTGTTCTTA
CCAGATTAAAAAAAAGTGTAAATTACATGGTGGTCTTGACTTTTATTACAGAAAGATATGTAGTAAATAT
TCAGAACAGATACACAATGTTACTTGGACATTTCAGAATTATCAGAGAACATAGCA
